Addgene plasmid #74740: pJM101: pHps1 RFP on pCM66T
Purpose: pCM66T with promoter pHps1 driving RFP expression (maxRFP = BBa_E1010)
Depositing lab: Mary Lidstrom. Depositing organization: University of Washington.
Backbone
  Vector backbone: pCM66T
  Backbone size w/o insert (bp): 5316
  Total vector size (bp): 6168
Growth in bacteria
  Bacterial resistance: Kanamycin, 50 μg/mL
  Growth temperature: 37°C
  Growth strain: DH5alpha
  Copy number: High Copy
Gene/Insert
  Gene/Insert name: RFP (alt name: maxRFP, mRFP)
  Species: Synthetic
  Insert size (bp): 675
  Promoter: pHps1 (extracted from Methylovorus glucosetrophus SIP3-4 genome)
  Cloning method: Gibson Cloning
  Sequencing primers: 5′ cgattcattaatgcagctggcac; 3′ gggagctgcatgtgtcagagg
Terms and licenses: Academic/Nonprofit Terms; Industry Terms: Not Available to Industry
Depositor comments: One of a series of plasmids with promoters of differing strengths in Methylovorous glucosetrophus SIP3-4, a RuMP cycle methylotroph: Addgene # 74738: empty vector, made from pCM66. Addgene # 74739: pJM100: no-promoter RFP control. Made from pCM66D (AddGene #74738) Addgene # 74740: pJM101: pHps1 RFP on pCM66T Addgene # 74741: pJM102: pHps2 RFP on pCM66T Addgene # 74744: pJM103: 150bp Hps2 RFP on pCM66T Addgene # 74745: pJM104: pTrc RFP on pCM66T Addgene # 74746: pJM105: pTac RFP on pCM66T Backbone is similar backbone to pAWP78 (AddGene plasmid 61263)
How to cite: pJM101: pHps1 RFP on pCM66T was a gift from Mary Lidstrom (Addgene plasmid # 74740 ; http://n2t.net/addgene:74740 ; RRID:Addgene_74740)
