[The description below was written by a language model from this plasmid's Addgene catalogue record and pLannotate feature annotations shown in this document.]
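Description:
pJM101 is a 6,168 bp broad-host-range reporter plasmid built on the pCM66T backbone, a derivative of pCM66. In it, the pHps1 promoter, taken from the genome of Methylovorus glucosetrophus SIP3-4, drives expression of a red fluorescent protein. The 675 bp synthetic insert is described as maxRFP (the BioBrick E1010 coding sequence) and is annotated in the sequence as mRFP1, a monomeric Discosoma-derived red fluorescent protein. It was assembled by Gibson cloning. The promoter itself is not annotated in the feature table, but an unannotated stretch lies directly upstream of the RFP reading frame, just after remnants of the lac region (a lacI fragment and a CAP binding site), and is presumably where it sits.

The backbone combines two replication systems. A high-copy ColE1/pUC-type origin supports propagation in E. coli, while the IncP oriV together with the trfA replication initiator gene allows maintenance in a wide range of Gram-negative hosts, including methylotrophs. An IncP oriT with traJ and a traI fragment makes the plasmid mobilisable by conjugation when a helper supplies the remaining transfer functions. Selection is by kanamycin through an aph(3')-Ia gene. The short bla and tetR fragments are non-functional leftovers from earlier vector construction.

The plasmid belongs to a series intended to compare promoters of differing strength in M. glucosetrophus SIP3-4, a RuMP-cycle methylotroph. Sister constructs include an empty vector, a promoterless RFP control, two pHps2 variants, and pTrc and pTac versions. Red fluorescence serves as the readout of pHps1 activity.
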