Features (pLannotate 1.2.2; 12 found; start..end, strand, type, name):
     11..642     +  rep_origin     oriV: incP origin of replication
    720..933     +  CDS            bla(M) (fragment): β-lactamase lacking the signal sequence; bla(M); allows cytosolic expression of β-lactamase
   1105..1693    +  rep_origin     ori: high-copy-number ColE1/pMB1/pBR322/pUC origin of replication
   1876..1968    +  CDS            lacI (fragment): lac repressor; lacI; The lac repressor binds to the lac operator to inhibit transcription in E. coli. This inhibition can be relieved by adding lactose or isopropyl-β-D-thiogalactopyranoside (IPTG).
   1981..2002    +  protein_bind   CAP binding site: CAP binding activates transcription in the presence of cAMP. E. coli catabolite activator protein
   2194..2868    +  CDS            mRFP1: mRFP1 is a basic (constitutively fluorescent) red fluorescent protein published in 2002, derived from Discosoma sp.. It is reported to be a somewhat slowly-maturing monomer with low acid sensitivity.
   2992..3807    -  CDS            KanR: aminoglycoside phosphotransferase; aph(3')-Ia; confers resistance to kanamycin in bacteria or G418 (Geneticin®) in eukaryotes
   3954..4073    -  CDS            tetR (fragment): TETR1_ECOLX - Experimental evidence at protein level: Swiss-Prot protein existence level 1. TetR is the repressor of the tetracycline resistance element; its N-terminal region forms a helix-turn-helix structure and binds DNA. Binding of tetracycline to TetR reduces the repressor affinity for the tetracycline resistance gene (tetA) promoter operator sites. From Escherichia coli.
   4093..5241    -  CDS            trfA: trans-acting replication protein that binds to and activates oriV
   5371..5475    -  CDS            traI (fragment): TRAI6_ECOLX - Experimental evidence at protein level: Swiss-Prot protein existence level 1. The initiation process of transfer DNA synthesis requires the interaction of at least three plasmid-specific components (TraH, I, and J) at the transfer origin resulting in the assembly of a specialised nucleoprotein complex - the relaxosome. Site- and strand-specific cleavage at the transfer origin is dependent on TraI and TraJ. From Escherichia coli.
   5513..5884    -  CDS            traJ: oriT-recognizing protein; traJ
   5917..6026    -  oriT           oriT: incP origin of transfer
>Addgene plasmid #74740 | pJM101: pHps1 RFP on pCM66T | depositor full sequence | sequence record 146986 | pJM101: pHps1 RFP on pCM66T sequence 6168 bps
GACCCTTTCCGACGCTCACCGGGCTGGTTGCCCTCGCCGCTGGGCTGGCGGCCGTCTATGGCCCTGCAAA
CGCGCCAGAAACGCCGTCGAAGCCGTGTGCGAGACACCGCGGCCGCCGGCGTTGTGGATACCTCGCGGAA
AACTTGGCCCTCACTGACAGATGAGGGGCGGACGTTGACACTTGAGGGGCCGACTCACCCGGCGCGGCGT
TGACAGATGAGGGGCAGGCTCGATTTCGGCCGGCGACGTGGAGCTGGCCAGCCTCGCAAATCGGCGAAAA
CGCCTGATTTTACGCGAGTTTCCCACAGATGATGTGGACAAGCCTGGGGATAAGTGCCCTGCGGTATTGA
CACTTGAGGGGCGCGACTACTGACAGATGAGGGGCGCGATCCTTGACACTTGAGGGGCAGAGTGCTGACA
GATGAGGGGCGCACCTATTGACATTTGAGGGGCTGTCCACAGGCAGAAAATCCAGCATTTGCAAGGGTTT
CCGCCCGTTTTTCGGCCACCGCTAACCTGTCTTTTAACCTGCTTTTAAACCAATATTTATAAACCTTGTT
TTTAACCAGGGCTGCGCCCTGTGCGCGTGACCGCGCACGCCGAAGGGGGGTGCCCCCCCTTCTCGAACCC
TCCCGGCCCGCTAACGCGGGCCTCCCATCCCCCCAGGGGCTGCGCCCCTCGGCCGCGAACGGCCTCACCC
CAAAAATGGCAGCCAAGCTGACCACTTCTGCGCTCGGCCCTTCCGGCTGGCTGGTTTATTGCTGATAAAT
CTGGAGCCGGTGAGCGTGGGTCTCGCGGTATCATTGCAGCACTGGGGCCAGATGGTAAGCCCTCCCGTAT
CGTAGTTATCTACACGACGGGGAGTCAGGCAACTATGGATGAACGAAATAGACAGATCGCTGAGATAGGT
GCCTCACTGATTAAGCATTGGTAACTGTCAGACCAAGTTTACTCATATATACTTTAGATTGATTTAAAAC
TTCATTTTTAATTTAAAAGGATCTAGGTGAAGATCCTTTTTGATAATCTCATGACCAAAATCCCTTAACG
TGAGTTTTCGTTCCACTGAGCGTCAGACCCCGTAGAAAAGATCAAAGGATCTTCTTGAGATCCTTTTTTT
CTGCGCGTAATCTGCTGCTTGCAAACAAAAAAACCACCGCTACCAGCGGTGGTTTGTTTGCCGGATCAAG
AGCTACCAACTCTTTTTCCGAAGGTAACTGGCTTCAGCAGAGCGCAGATACCAAATACTGTTCTTCTAGT
GTAGCCGTAGTTAGGCCACCACTTCAAGAACTCTGTAGCACCGCCTACATACCTCGCTCTGCTAATCCTG
TTACCAGTGGCTGCTGCCAGTGGCGATAAGTCGTGTCTTACCGGGTTGGACTCAAGACGATAGTTACCGG
ATAAGGCGCAGCGGTCGGGCTGAACGGGGGGTTCGTGCACACAGCCCAGCTTGGAGCGAACGACCTACAC
CGAACTGAGATACCTACAGCGTGAGCTATGAGAAAGCGCCACGCTTCCCGAAGGGAGAAAGGCGGACAGG
TATCCGGTAAGCGGCAGGGTCGGAACAGGAGAGCGCACGAGGGAGCTTCCAGGGGGAAACGCCTGGTATC
TTTATAGTCCTGTCGGGTTTCGCCACCTCTGACTTGAGCGTCGATTTTTGTGATGCTCGTCAGGGGGGCG
GAGCCTATGGAAAAACGCCAGCAACGCGGCCTTTTTACGGTTCCTGGCCTTTTGCTGGCCTTTTGCTCAC
ATGTTCTTTCCTGCGTTATCCCCTGATTCTGTGGATAACCGTATTACCGCCTTTGAGTGAGCTGATACCG
CTCGCCGCAGCCGAACGACCGAGCGCAGCGAGTCAGTGAGCGAGGAAGCGGAAGAGCGCCCAATACGCAA
ACCGCCTCTCCCCGCGCGTTGGCCTATTCATTAATGCAGCTGGCACGACAGGTTTCCCGACTGGAAAGCG
GGCAGTGAGCGCAACGCAATTAATGTGAGTTAGCTCACTCATTAGGCACCCCAGGCACTTAAAAGCGATT
ATGATGCTGCCTAATGATGCATTTAAGGTGCATCATGGCAAAATATTGCTAAAATTCAACCGATTTACCC
TATTCACAAGAAAAAATGTATCATTACGGAGTGAGTAAATCATAACCCTGTAACTTAAGCGGAGGAAGTA
TCGTGGCACAACCATCAGTACAAATGGCAAGTAGTGAAGACGTTATCAAAGAGTTCATGCGTTTCAAAGT
TCGTATGGAAGGTTCCGTTAACGGTCACGAGTTCGAAATCGAAGGTGAAGGTGAAGGTCGTCCGTACGAA
GGTACCCAGACCGCTAAACTGAAAGTTACCAAAGGTGGTCCGCTGCCGTTCGCTTGGGACATCCTGTCCC
CGCAGTTCCAGTACGGTTCCAAAGCTTACGTTAAACACCCGGCTGACATCCCGGACTACCTGAAACTGTC
CTTCCCGGAAGGTTTCAAATGGGAACGTGTTATGAACTTCGAAGACGGTGGTGTTGTTACCGTTACCCAG
GACTCCTCCCTGCAAGACGGTGAGTTCATCTACAAAGTTAAACTGCGTGGTACCAACTTCCCGTCCGACG
GTCCGGTTATGCAGAAAAAAACCATGGGTTGGGAAGCTTCCACCGAACGTATGTACCCGGAAGACGGTGC
TCTGAAAGGTGAAATCAAAATGCGTCTGAAACTGAAAGACGGTGGTCACTACGACGCTGAAGTTAAAACC
ACCTACATGGCTAAAAAACCGGTTCAGCTGCCGGGTGCTTACAAAACCGACATCAAACTGGACATCACCT
CCCACAACGAAGACTACACCATCGTTGAACAGTACGAACGTGCTGAAGGTCGTCACTCCACCGGTGCTTA
ATAATTAAGCCAGCCCCGACACCCGCCAACACCCGCTGACGCGCCCTGACGGGCTTGTCTGCTCCCGGCA
TCCGCTTACAGACAAGCTGTGACCGTCTCCGGGAGCTGCATGTGTCAGAGGTTAGAAAAACTCATCGAGC
ATCAAATGAAACTGCAATTTATTCATATCAGGATTATCAATACCATATTTTTGAAAAAGCCGTTTCTGTA
ATGAAGGAGAAAACTCACCGAGGCAGTTCCATAGGATGGCAAGATCCTGGTATCGGTCTGCGATTCCGAC
TCGTCCAACATCAATACAACCTATTAATTTCCCCTCGTCAAAAATAAGGTTATCAAGTGAGAAATCACCA
TGAGTGACGACTGAATCCGGTGAGAATGGCAAAAGCTTATGCATTTCTTTCCAGACTTGTTCAACAGGCC
AGCCATTACGCTCGTCATCAAAATCACTCGCATCAACCAAACCGTTATTCATTCGTGATTGCGCCTGAGC
GAGACGAAATACGCGATCGCTGTTAAAAGGACAATTACAAACAGGAATCGAATGCAACCGGCGCAGGAAC
ACTGCCAGCGCATCAACAATATTTTCACCTGAATCAGGATATTCTTCTAATACCTGGAATGCTGTTTTCC
CGGGGATCGCAGTGGTGAGTAACCATGCATCATCAGGAGTACGGATAAAATGCTTGATGGTCGGAAGAGG
CATAAATTCCGTCAGCCAGTTTAGTCTGACCATCTCATCTGTAACATCATTGGCAACGCTACCTTTGCCA
TGTTTCAGAAACAACTCTGGCGCATCGGGCTTCCCATACAATCGATAGATTGTCGCACCTGATTGCCCGA
CATTATCGCGAGCCCATTTATACCCATATAAATCAGCATCCATGTTGGAATTTAATCGCGGCCTCGAGCA
AGACGTTTCCCGTTGAATATGGCTCATAACACCCCTTGTATTACTGTTTATGTAAGCAGACAGTTTTATT
GTTCATGATGATATATTTTTATCTTGTGCAATGTAACATCAGAGATTTTGAGACACAACGTGGCTTTCCC
CCCCCCCCCTGCAGGTCCGACACGGGGATGGATGGCGTTCCCGATCATGGTCCTGCTTGCTTCGGGAGCG
ATACTGAGCGAAGCAAGTGCGTCGAGCAGTGCCCGCTTGTTCCTGAAATGCCAGTAAAGCGCTGGCTGCT
GAACCCCCAGCCGGAACTGACCCCACAAGGCCCTAGCGTTTGCAATGCACCAGGTCATCATTGACCCAGG
CGTGTTCCACCAGGCCGCTGCCTCGCAACTCTTCGCAGGCTTCGCCGACCTGCTCGCGCCACTTCTTCAC
GCGGGTGGAATCCGATCCGCACATGAGGCGGAAGGTTTCCAGCTTGAGCGGGTACGGCTCCCGGTGCGAG
CTGAAATAGTCGAACATCCGTCGGGCCGTCGGCGACAGCTTGCGGTACTTCTCCCATATGAATTTCGTGT
AGTGGTCGCCAGCAAACAGCACGACGATTTCCTCGTCGATCAGGACCTGGCAACGGGACGTTTTCTTGCC
ACGGTCCAGGACGCGGAAGCGGTGCAGCAGCGACACCGATTCCAGGTGCCCAACGCGGTCGGACGTGAAG
CCCATCGCCGTCGCCTGTAGGCGCGACAGGCATTCCTCGGCCTTCGTGTAATACCGGCCATTGATCGACC
AGCCCAGGTCCTGGCAAAGCTCGTAGAACGTGAAGGTGATCGGCTCGCCGATAGGGGTGCGCTTCGCGTA
CTCCAACACCTGCTGCCACACCAGTTCGTCATCGTCGGCCCGCAGCTCGACGCCGGTGTAGGTGATCTTC
ACGTCCTTGTTGACGTGGAAAATGACCTTGTTTTGCAGCGCCTCGCGCGGGATTTTCTTGTTGCGCGTGG
TGAACAGGGCAGAGCGGGCCGTGTCGTTTGGCATCGCTCGCATCGTGTCCGGCCACGGCGCAATATCGAA
CAAGGAAAGCTGCATTTCCTTGATCTGCTGCTTCGTGTGTTTCAGCAACGCGGCCTGCTTGGCCTCGCTG
ACCTGTTTTGCCAGGTCCTCGCCGGCGGTTTTTCGCTTCTTGGTCGTCATAGTTCCTCGCGTGTCGATGG
TCATCGACTTCGCCAAACCTGCCGCCTCCTGTTCGAGACGACGCGAACGCTCCACGGCGGCCGATGGCGC
GGGCAGGGCAGGGGGAGCCAGTTGCACGCTGTCGCGCTCGATCTTGGCCGTAGCTTGCTGGACCATCGAG
CCGACGGACTGGAAGGTTTCGCGGGGCGCACGCATGACGGTGCGGCTTGCGATGGTTTCGGCATCCTCGG
CGGAAAACCCCGCGTCGATCAGTTCTTGCCTGTATGCCTTCCGGTCAAACGTCCGATTCATTCACCCTCC
TTGCGGGATTGCCCCGACTCACGCCGGGGCAATGTGCCCTTATTCCTGATTTGACCCGCCTGGTGCCTTG
GTGTCCAGATAATCCACCTTATCGGCAATGAAGTCGGTCCCGTAGACCGTCTGGCCGTCCTTCTCGTACT
TGGTATTCCGAATCTTGCCCTGCACGAATACCAGCTCCGCGAAGTCGCTCTTCTTGATGGAGCGCATGGG
GACGTGCTTGGCAATCACGCGCACCCCCCGGCCGTTTTAGCGGCTAAAAAAGTCATGGCTCTGCCCTCGG
GCGGACCACGCCCATCATGACCTTGCCAAGCTCGTCCTGCTTCTCTTCGATCTTCGCCAGCAGGGCGAGG
ATCGTGGCATCACCGAACCGCGCCGTGCGCGGGTCGTCGGTGAGCCAGAGTTTCAGCAGGCCGCCCAGGC
GGCCCAGGTCGCCATTGATGCGGGCCAGCTCGCGGACGTGCTCATAGTCCACGACGCCCGTGATTTTGTA
GCCCTGGCCGACGGCCAGCAGGTAGGCCTACAGGCTCATGCCGGCCGCCGCCGCCTTTTCCTCAATCGCT
CTTCGTTCGTCTGGAAGGCAGTACACCTTGATAGGTGGGCTGCCCTTCCTGGTTGGCTTGGTTTCATCAG
CCATCCGCTTGCCCTCATCTGTTACGCCGGCGGTAGCCGGCCAGCCTCGCAGAGCAGGATTCCCGTTGAG
CACCGCCAGGTGCGAATAAGGGACAGTGAAGAAGGAACACCCGCTCGCGGGTGGGCCTACTTCACCTATC
CTGCCCGGCTGACGCCGTTGGATACACCAAGGAAAGTCTACACGAACCCTTTGGCAAAATCCTGTATATC
GTGCGAAAAAGGATGGATATACCGAAAAAATCGCTATAATGACCCCGAAGCAGGGTTATGCAGCGGAAAA
GATCCGTC
