>Addgene plasmid #74740 | pJM101: pHps1 RFP on pCM66T | addgene partial sequence | sequence record 146982 | KanR2-F 5'-GAACTGCCTCGGTGAGTTTT-3'
GGCTTTTTCAAAAATATGGTATTGATAATCCTGATATGAATAAATTGCAGTTTCATTTGATGCTCGATGA
GTTTTTCTAACCTCTGACACATGCAGCTCCCGGAGACGGTCACAGCTTGTCTGTAAGCGGATGCCGGGAG
CAGACAAGCCCGTCAGGGCGCGTCAGCGGGTGTTGGCGGGTGTCGGGGCTGGCTTAATTATTAAGCACCG
GTGGAGTGACGACCTTCAGCACGTTCGTACTGTTCAACGATGGTGTAGTCTTCGTTGTGGGAGGTGATGT
CCAGTTTGATGTCGGTTTTGTAAGCACCCGGCAGCTGAACCGGTTTTTTAGCCATGTAGGTGGTTTTAAC
TTCAGCGTCGTAGTGACCACCGTCTTTCAGTTTCAGACGCATTTTGATTTCACCTTTCAGAGCACCGTCT
TCCGGGTACATACGTTCGGTGGAAGCTTCCCAACCCATGGTTTTTTTCTGCATAACCGGACCGTCGGACG
GGAAGTTGGTACCACGCAGTTTAACTTTGTAGATGAACTCACCGTCTTGCAGGGAGGAGTCCTGGGTAAC
GGTAACAACACCACCGTCTTCGAAGTTCATAACACGTTCCCATTTGAAACCTTCCGGGAAGGACAGTTTC
AGGTAGTCCGGGATGTCAGCCGGGTGTTTAACGTAAGCTTTGGAACCGTACTGGAACTGCGGGGACAGGA
TGTCCCAAGCGAACGGCAGCGGACCACCTTTGGTAACTTTCAGTTTAGCGGTCTGGGTACCTTCGTACGG
ACGACCTTCACCTTCACCTTCGATTTCGAACTCGTGACCGTTAACGGAACCTTCCATACGAACTTTGAAA
CGCATGAACTCTTTGATAACGTCTTCACTACTTGCCATTTGTACTGATGGTTGTGCCACGATACTTCCTC
CGCTTAAGTTACAGGGTTATGATTTACTCACTCCGTAATGATACATTTTTTCTTGTGAATAGGGTAAATC
GGTTGAATTTTAGCAATATTTTGCCATGATGCACCTTAAATGCATCATTAGGCAGCATCATAATCGCTTT
T
