>Addgene plasmid #74740 | pJM101: pHps1 RFP on pCM66T | addgene partial sequence | sequence record 146984 | pBR322ori-F 5'-GGGAAACGCCTGGTATCTTT-3'
TTCGCCACCTCTGACTTGAGCGTCGATTTTTGTGATGCTCGTCAGGGGGGCGGAGCCTATGGAAAAACGC
CAGCAACGCGGCCTTTTTACGGTTCCTGGCCTTTTGCTGGCCTTTTGCTCACATGTTCTTTCCTGCGTTA
TCCCCTGATTCTGTGGATAACCGTATTACCGCCTTTGAGTGAGCTGATACCGCTCGCCGCAGCCGAACGA
CCGAGCGCAGCGAGTCAGTGAGCGAGGAAGCGGAAGAGCGCCCAATACGCAAACCGCCTCTCCCCGCGCG
TTGGCCTATTCATTAATGCAGCTGGCACGACAGGTTTCCCGACTGGAAAGCGGGCAGTGAGCGCAACGCA
ATTAATGTGAGTTAGCTCACTCATTAGGCACCCCAGGCACTTAAAAGCGATTATGATGCTGCCTAATGAT
GCATTTAAGGTGCATCATGGCAAAATATTGCTAAAATTCAACCGATTTACCCTATTCACAAGAAAAAATG
TATCATTACGGAGTGAGTAAATCATAACCCTGTAACTTAAGCGGAGGAAGTATCGTGGCACAACCATCAG
TACAAATGGCAAGTAGTGAAGACGTTATCAAAGAGTTCATGCGTTTCAAAGTTCGTATGGAAGGTTCCGT
TAACGGTCACGAGTTCGAAATCGAAGGTGAAGGTGAAGGTCGTCCGTACGAAGGTACCCAGACCGCTAAA
CTGAAAGTTACCAAAGGTGGTCCGCTGCCGTTCGCTTGGGACATCCTGTCCCCGCAGTTCCAGTACGGTT
CCAAAGCTTACGTTAAACACCCGGCTGACATCCCGGACTACCTGAAACTGTCCTTCCCGGAAGGTTTCAA
ATGGGAACGTGTTATGAACTTCGAAGACGGTGGTGTTGTTACCGTTACCCAGGACTCCTCCCTGCAAGAC
GGTGAGTTCATCTACAAAGTTAAACTGCGTGGTACCAACTTCCCGTCCGACGGTCCGGTTATGCAGAAAA
A
